>Addgene plasmid #236254 | AAV-SC4 | addgene full sequence | sequence record 469212 | Addgene NGS Result
CCGGTAAGACACGACTTATCGCCACTGGCAGCAGCCACTGGTAACAGGATTAGCAGAGCGAGGTATGTAG
GCGGTGCTACAGAGTTCTTGAAGTGGTGGCCTAACTACGGCTACACTAGAAGAACAGTATTTGGTATCTG
CGCTCTGCTGAAGCCAGTTACCTTCGGAAAAAGAGTTGGTAGCTCTTGATCCGGCAAACAAACCACCGCT
GGTAGCGGTGGTTTTTTTGTTTGCAAGCAGCAGATTACGCGCAGAAAAAAAGGATCTCAAGAAGATCCTT
TGATCTTTTCTACGGGGTCTGACGCTCAGTGGAACGAAAACTCACGTTAAGGGATTTTGGTCATGAGATT
ATCAAAAAGGATCTTCACCTAGATCCTTTTAAATTAAAAATGAAGTTTTAAATCAATCTAAAGTATATAT
GAGTAAACTTGGTCTGACAGTTACCAATGCTTAATCAGTGAGGCACCTATCTCAGCGATCTGTCTATTTC
GTTCATCCATAGTTGCCTGACTCCCCGTCGTGTAGATAACTACGATACGGGAGGGCTTACCATCTGGCCC
CAGTGCTGCAATGATACCGCGAGACCCACGCTCACCGGCTCCAGATTTATCAGCAATAAACCAGCCAGCC
GGAAGGGCCGAGCGCAGAAGTGGTCCTGCAACTTTATCCGCCTCCATCCAGTCTATTAATTGTTGCCGGG
AAGCTAGAGTAAGTAGTTCGCCAGTTAATAGTTTGCGCAACGTTGTTGCCATTGCTACAGGCATCGTGGT
GTCACGCTCGTCGTTTGGTATGGCTTCATTCAGCTCCGGTTCCCAACGATCAAGGCGAGTTACATGATCC
CCCATGTTGTGCAAAAAAGCGGTTAGCTCCTTCGGTCCTCCGATCGTTGTCAGAAGTAAGTTGGCCGCAG
TGTTATCACTCATGGTTATGGCAGCACTGCATAATTCTCTTACTGTCATGCCATCCGTAAGATGCTTTTC
TGTGACTGGTGAGTACTCAACCAAGTCATTCTGAGAATAGTGTATGCGGCGACCGAGTTGCTCTTGCCCG
GCGTCAATACGGGATAATACCGCGCCACATAGCAGAACTTTAAAAGTGCTCATCATTGGAAAACGTTCTT
CGGGGCGAAAACTCTCAAGGATCTTACCGCTGTTGAGATCCAGTTCGATGTAACCCACTCGTGCACCCAA
CTGATCTTCAGCATCTTTTACTTTCACCAGCGTTTCTGGGTGAGCAAAAACAGGAAGGCAAAATGCCGCA
AAAAAGGGAATAAGGGCGACACGGAAATGTTGAATACTCATACTCTTCCTTTTTCAATATTATTGAAGCA
TTTATCAGGGTTATTGTCTCATGAGCGGATACATATTTGAATGTATTTAGAAAAATAAACAAATAGGGGT
TCCGCGCACATTTCCCCGAAAAGTGCCACCTGACGTCTAAGAAACCATTATTATCATGACATTAACCTAT
AAAAATAGGCGTATCACGAGGCCCTTTCGTCTCGCGCGTTTCGGTGATGACGGTGAAAACCTCTGACACA
TGCAGCTCCCGGAGACGGTCACAGCTTGTCTGTAAGCGGATGCCGGGAGCAGACAAGCCCGTCAGGGCGC
GTCAGCGGGTGTTGGCGGGTGTCGGGGCTGGCTTAACTATGCGGCATCAGAGCAGATTGTACTGAGAGTG
CACCATATGCGGTGTGAAATACCGCACAGATGCGTAAGGAGAAAATACCGCATCAGGAAATTGTAAGCGT
TAATATTTTGTTAAAATTCGCGTTAAATTTTTGTTAAATCAGCTCATTTTTTAACCAATAGGCCGAAATC
GGCAAAATCCCTTATAAATCAAAAGAATAGACCGAGATAGGGT
[37 nt withheld, positions 1864-1900]
AAAGAACGTGGACTCCAACGTCAAAGG
[49 nt withheld, positions 1928-1976]
T
[91 nt withheld, positions 1978-2068]
G
[124 nt withheld, positions 2070-2193]
CCATTCGCCATTCAGGCTGCGCAACTGTTGGGAAGGGCGATCGGTGCGGGCCTCTTCGCTATTACGCCAG
CTGGCGAAAGGGGGATGTGCTGCAAGGCGATTAAGTTGGGTAACGCCAGGGTTTTCCCAGTCACGACGTT
GTAAAACGACGGCCAGTGAATTGTAATACGACTCACTATAGGGCGAATTCGAGCTCGGTACCCCTAGAGG
TCCTGTATTAGAGGTCACGTGAGTGTTTTGCGACATTTTGCGACACCATGTGGTCACGCTGGGTATTTAA
GCCCGAGTGAGCACGCAGGGTCTCCATTTTGAAGCGGGAGGTTTGAACGCGCAGCCACCACGCCGGGGTT
TTACGAGATTGTGATTAAGGTCCCCAGCGACCTTGACGAGCATCTGCCCGGCATTTCTGACAGCTTTGTG
AACTGGGTGGCCGAGAAGGAATGGGAGTTGCCGCCAGATTCTGACATGGATCTGAATCTGATTGAGCAGG
CACCCCTGACCGTGGCCGAGAAGCTGCAGCGCGACTTTCTGACGGAATGGCGCCGTGTGAGTAAGGCCCC
GGAGGCCCTTTTCTTTGTGCAATTTGAGAAGGGAGAGAGCTACTTCCACATGCACGTGCTCGTGGAAACC
ACCGGGGTGAAATCCATGGTTTTGGGACGTTTCCTGAGTCAGATTCGCGAAAAACTGATTCAGAGAATTT
ACCGCGGGATCGAGCCGACTTTGCCAAACTGGTTCGCGGTCACAAAGACCAGAAATGGCGCCGGAGGCGG
GAACAAGGTGGTGGATGAGTGCTACATCCCCAATTACTTGCTCCCCAAAACCCAGCCTGAGCTCCAGTGG
GCGTGGACTAATATGGAACAGTATTTAAGCGCCTGTTTGAATCTCACGGAGCGTAAACGGTTGGTGGCGC
AGCATCTGACGCACGTGTCGCAGACGCAGGAGCAGAACAAAGAGAATCAGAATCCCAATTCTGATGCGCC
GGTGATCAGATCAAAAACTTCAGCCAGGTACATGGAGCTGGTCGGGTGGCTCGTGGACAAGGGGATTACC
TCGGAGAAGCAGTGGATCCAGGAGGACCAGGCCTCATACATCTCCTTCAATGCGGCCTCCAACTCGCGGT
CCCAAATCAAGGCTGCCTTGGACAATGCGGGAAAGATTATGAGCCTGACTAAAACCGCCCCCGACTACCT
GGTGGGCCAGCAGCCCGTGGAGGACATTTCCAGCAATCGGATTTATAAAATTTTGGAACTAAACGGGTAC
GATCCCCAATATGCGGCTTCCGTCTTTCTGGGATGGGCCACGAAAAAGTTCGGCAAGAGGAACACCATCT
GGCTGTTTGGGCCTGCAACTACCGGGAAGACCAACATCGCGGAGGCCATAGCCCACACTGTGCCCTTCTA
CGGGTGCGTAAACTGGACCAATGAGAACTTTCCCTTCAACGACTGTGTCGACAAGATGGTGATCTGGTGG
GAGGAGGGGAAGATGACCGCCAAGGTCGTGGAGTCGGCCAAAGCCATTCTCGGAGGAAGCAAGGTGCGCG
TGGACCAGAAATGCAAGTCCTCGGCCCAGATAGACCCGACTCCCGTGATCGTCACCTCCAACACCAACAT
GTGCGCCGTGATTGACGGGAACTCAACGACCTTCGAACACCAGCAGCCGTTGCAAGACCGGATGTTCAAA
TTTGAACTCACCCGCCGTCTGGATCATGACTTTGGGAAGGTCACCAAGCAGGAAGTCAAAGACTTTTTCC
GGTGGGCAAAGGATCACGTGGTTGAGGTGGAGCATGAATTCTACGTCAAAAAGGGTGGAGCCAAGAAAAG
ACCCGCCCCCAGTGACGCAGATATAAGTGAGCCCAAACGGGTGCGCGAGTCAGTTGCGCAGCCATCGACG
TCAGACGCGGAAGCTTCGATCAACTACGCAGACAGGTACCAAAACAAATGTTCTCGTCACGTGGGCATGA
ATCTGATGCTGTTTCCCTGCAGACAATGCGAGAGAATGAATCAGAATTCAAATATCTGCTTCACTCACGG
ACAGAAAGACTGTTTAGAGTGCTTTCCCGTGTCAGAATCTCAACCCGTTTCTGTCGTCAAAAAGGCGTAT
CAGAAACTGTGCTACATTCATCATATCATGGGAAAGGTGCCAGACGCTTGCACTGCCTGCGATCTGGTCA
ATGTGGATTTGGATGACTGCATCTTTGAACAATAAATGATTTAAATCAGGTATGGCTGCCGATGGTTATC
TTCCAGATTGGCTCGAGGACAACCTTAGTGAAGGAATTCGCGAGTGGTGGGCTTTGAAACCTGGAGCCCC
TCAACCCAAGGCAAATCAACAACATCAAGACAACGCTCGAGGTCTTGTGCTTCCGGGTTACAAATACCTT
GGACCCGGCAACGGACTCGACAAGGGGGAGCCGGTCAACGCAGCAGACGCGGCGGCCCTCGAGCACGACA
AGGCCTACGACCAGCAGCTCAAGGCCGGAGACAACCCGTACCTCAAGTACAACCACGCCGACGCCGAGTT
CCAGGAGCGGCTCAAAGAAGATACGTCTTTTGGGGGCAACCTCGGGCGAGCAGTCTTCCAGGCCAAAAAG
AGGCTTCTTGAACCTCTTGGTCTGGTTGAGGAAGCGGCTAAGACGGCTCCTGGAAAGAAGAGGCCTGTAG
AGCAGTCTCCTCAGGAACCGGACTCCTCCGCGGGTATTGGCAAATCGGGTGCACAGCCCGCTAAAAAGAG
ACTCAATTTCGGTCAGACTGGCGACACAGAGTCAGTCCCAGACCCTCAACCAATCGGAGAACCTCCCGCA
GCCCCCTCAGGTGTGGGATCTCTTACAATGGCTTCAGGTGGTGGCGCACCAGTGGCAGACAATAACGAAG
GTGCCGATGGAGTGGGTAGTTCCTCGGGAAATTGGCATTGCGATTCCCAATGGCTGGGGGACAGAGTCAT
CACCACCAGCACCCGAACCTGGGCCCTGCCCACCTACAACAATCACCTCTACAAGCAAATCTCCAACAGC
ACATCTGGAGGATCTTCAAATGACAACGCCTACTTCGGCTACAGCACCCCCTGGGGGTATTTTGACTTCA
ACAGATTCCACTGCCACTTCTCACCACGTGACTGGCAGCGACTCATCAACAACAACTGGGGATTCCGGCC
TAAGCGACTCAACTTCAAGCTCTTCAACATTCAGGTCAAAGAGGTTACGGACAACAATGGAGTCAAGACC
ATCGCCAATAACCTTACCAGCACGGTCCAGGTCTTCACGGACTCAGACTATCAGCTCCCGTACGTGCTCG
GGTCGGCTCACGAGGGCTGCCTCCCGCCGTTCCCAGCGGACGTTTTCATGATTCCTCAGTACGGGTATCT
GACGCTTAATGATGGAAGCCAGGCCGTGGGTCGTTCGTCCTTTTACTGCCTGGAATATTTCCCGTCGCAA
ATGCTAAGAACGGGTAACAACTTCCAGTTCAGCTACGAGTTTGAGAACGTACCTTTCCATAGCAGCTACG
CTCACAGCCAAAGCCTGGACCGACTAATGAATCCACTCATCGACCAATACTTGTACTATCTCTCAAAGAC
TATTAACGGTTCTGGACAGAATCAACAAACGCTAAAATTCAGTGTGGCCGGACCCAGCAACATGGCTGTC
CAGGGAAGAAACTACATACCTGGACCCAGCTACCGACAACAACGTGTCTCAACCACTGTGACTCAAAACA
ACAACAGCGAATTTGCTTGGCCTGGAGCTTCTTCTTGGGCTCTCAATGGACGTAATAGCTTGATGAATCC
TGGACCTGCTATGGCCAGCCACAAAGAAGGAGAGGACCGTTTCTTTCCTTTGTCTGGATCTTTAATTTTT
GGCAAACAAGGAACTGGAAGAGACAACGTGGATGCGGACAAAGTCATGATAACCAACGAAGAAGAAATTA
AAACTACTAACCCGGTAGCAACGGAGTCCTATGGACAAGTGGCCACAAACCACCAGAGTGCCCAAGGGGC
GACGCCTAGTACTCAGGCACAGGCGCAGACCGGCTGGGTTCAAAACCAAGGAATACTTCCGGGTATGGTT
TGGCAGGACAGAGATGTGTACCTGCAAGGACCCATTTGGGCCAAAATTCCTCACACGGACGGCAACTTTC
ACCCTTCTCCGCTGATGGGAGGGTTTGGAATGAAGCACCCGCCTCCTCAGATCCTCATCAAAAACACACC
TGTACCTGCGGATCCTCCAACGGCCTTCAACAAGGACAAGCTGAACTCTTTCATCACCCAGTATTCTACT
GGCCAAGTCAGCGTGGAGATCGAGTGGGAGCTGCAGAAGGAAAACAGCAAGCGCTGGAACCCGGAGATCC
AGTACACTTCCAACTATTACAAGTCTAATAATGTTGAATTTGCTGTTAATACTGAAGGTGTATATAGTGA
ACCCCGCCCCATTGGCACCAGATACCTGACTCGTAATCTGTAATTACGTGTTAATCAATAAACCGGTTGA
TTCGTTTCAGTTGAACTTTGGTGTCGCGGCCGCTCGATAAGCTTTTGTTCCCTTTAGTGAGGGTTAATTT
CGAGCTTGGCGTAATCATGGTCATAGCTGTTTCCTGTGTGAAATTGTTATCCGCTCACAATTCCACACAA
CATACGAGCCGGAAGCATAAAGTGTAAAGCCTGGGGTGCCTAATGAGTGAGCTAACTCACATTAATTGCG
TTGCGCTCACTGCCCGCTTTCCAGTCGGGAAACCTGTCGTGCCAGCTGCATTAATGAATCGGCCAACGCG
CGGGGAGAGGCGGTTTGCGTATTGGGCGCTCTTCCGCTTCCTCGCTCACTGACTCGCTGCGCTCGGTCGT
TCGGCTGCGGCGAGCGGTATCAGCTCACTCAAAGGCGGTAATACGGTTATCCACAGAATCAGGGGATAAC
GCAGGAAAGAACATGTGAGCAAAAGGCCAGCAAAAGGCCAGGAACCGTAAAAAGGCCGCGTTGCTGGCGT
TTTTCCATAGGCTCCGCCCCCCTGACGAGCATCACAAAAATCGACGCTCAAGTCAGAGGTGGCGAAACCC
GACAGGACTATAAAGATACCAGGCGTTTCCCCCTGGAAGCTCCCTCGTGCGCTCTCCTGTTCCGACCCTG
CCGCTTACCGGATACCTGTCCGCCTTTCTCCCTTCGGGAAGCGTGGCGCTTTCTCATAGCTCACGCTGTA
GGTATCTCAGTTCGGTGTAGGTCGTTCGCTCCAAGCTGGGCTGTGTGCACGAACCCCCCGTTCAGCCCGA
CCGCTGCGCCTTATCCGGTAACTATCGTCTTGAGTCCAAC
Features (pLannotate 1.2.2; 16 found; start..end, strand, type, name):
    441..1301    -  CDS            AmpR: β-lactamase; bla; confers resistance to ampicillin, carbenicillin, and related antibiotics
   1302..1406    -  promoter       AmpR promoter: bla
   1501..1536    +  CDS            rop (fragment): Rop protein, which maintains plasmids at low copy number; rop
   1638..1737    +  misc_feature   bom (fragment): basis of mobility region from pBR322
   1765..2193    -  rep_origin     f1 ori (sequence partly withheld): f1 bacteriophage origin of replication; arrow indicates direction of (+) strand synthesis
   2197..2354    -  CDS            lacZα (fragment): LacZα fragment of β-galactosidase; lacZ fragment
   2357..2375    +  promoter       T7 promoter: promoter for bacteriophage T7 RNA polymerase
   2378..2396    +  misc_feature   MCS (fragment): pUC18/19 multiple cloning site
   3205..4395    +  CDS            Rep52: REP52_AAV2S - Experimental evidence at protein level: Swiss-Prot protein existence level 1. Plays a critical role during packaging of viral DNA into empty capsids, where they are thought to be part of the packaging motor complex. The single stranded genomic DNA is packaged in a 3' to 5' direction and requires the association between viral DNA and Rep40. Regulates host PKA activity by interacting with host PRKX as a mechanism to interfere with helper virus propagation and to promote its own replication. From Adeno-associated virus 2 (isolate Srivastava/1982) (AAV-2).
   4415..6643    +  CDS            VP1: CAPSD_AAV2S - Experimental evidence at protein level: Swiss-Prot protein existence level 1. Capsid protein self-assembles to form an icosahedral capsid with a T=1 symmetry, about 22 nm in diameter, and consisting of 60 copies of three size variants of the capsid protein VP1, VP2 and VP3 which differ in their N-terminus. The capsid encapsulates the genomic ssDNA. Binds to host cell heparan sulfate and uses host ITGA5-ITGB1 as coreceptor on the cell surface to provide virion attachment to target cell. This attachment induces virion internalization predominantly through clathrin-dependent endocyt
   6724..6742    -  promoter       T3 promoter: promoter for bacteriophage T3 RNA polymerase
   6787..6803    -  protein_bind   lac operator: The lac repressor binds to the lac operator to inhibit transcription in E. coli. This inhibition can be relieved by adding lactose or isopropyl-β-D-thiogalactopyranoside (IPTG). lac repressor encoded by lacI
   6811..6841    -  promoter       lac promoter: promoter for the E. coli lac operon
   6856..6877    -  protein_bind   CAP binding site: CAP binding activates transcription in the presence of cAMP. E. coli catabolite activator protein
   6890..6982    -  CDS            lacI (fragment): lac repressor; lacI; The lac repressor binds to the lac operator to inhibit transcription in E. coli. This inhibition can be relieved by adding lactose or isopropyl-β-D-thiogalactopyranoside (IPTG).
   7165..270     -  rep_origin     ori (across the origin): high-copy-number ColE1/pMB1/pBR322/pUC origin of replication
