[The description below was written by a language model from this plasmid's Addgene catalogue record and pLannotate feature annotations shown in this document.]
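Description:
AAV-SC4 is a 7,483 bp rep/cap packaging (trans) plasmid built on the pAR9 backbone. It supplies the adeno-associated virus replication and capsid genes needed to produce recombinant AAV vectors bearing an engineered capsid. It is propagated in E. coli as a high-copy plasmid from a ColE1/pUC-type origin, with ampicillin selection through the β-lactamase gene and its native promoter. The backbone also carries typical phagemid cloning-vector remnants. These include an f1 origin, flanking T7 and T3 promoters, lac promoter/operator elements, and fragments of lacZα, lacI, rop and bom, none of which plays a role in the plasmid's AAV function.

The payload is an AAV rep gene followed by a cap open reading frame. The automated annotation identifies a Rep52 coding region by homology to AAV2, with about 800 bp of unannotated sequence upstream that could hold the rest of rep, though the table does not confirm this. The VP1 feature is also labelled by similarity to the AAV2 capsid, but the catalogue record states that the capsid is AAV9 VP1 carrying a seven-residue peptide insert, introduced by Gibson cloning. The position of the peptide within VP1 is not recorded. No ITRs are annotated, consistent with a helper plasmid that is not itself packaged. No promoters driving rep and cap are annotated either, so the record does not state how they are expressed.

According to the record, the SC4 capsid targets peripheral nerves in mice, and the associated work concerns transduction of murine sciatic nerve and neurofibroma. In typical use, a plasmid of this kind is co-transfected into producer cells with an ITR-flanked transgene plasmid and adenoviral helper functions to make SC4-pseudotyped vectors.
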