Addgene plasmid #236254: AAV-SC4
Purpose: AAV-SC4 capsid which targets peripheral nerves in mice
Depositing lab: Casey Maguire. Depositing organization: Massachusetts General Hospital. Publication: Engineered AAV capsids mediate transduction of murine neurofibroma and sciatic nerve. Abou Haidar E, Prabhakar S, Cheah PS, Hanlon KS, Espinoza P, Crain AV, Patel N, Radcliff GW, Cheng M, Hernandez IC, Minderler S, de la Cruz D, Ng C, da Hora CC, Charest A, Stemmer-Rachamimov A, Jowett N, Breakefield XO, Maguire CA. Gene Ther. 2025 Jun 10. doi: 10.1038/s41434-025-00542-9. PubMed 40494929.
Backbone
  Vector backbone: pAR9
  Total vector size (bp): 7483
  Vector type: Mammalian Expression, AAV
Growth in bacteria
  Bacterial resistance: Ampicillin, 100 μg/mL
  Growth temperature: 37°C
  Growth strain: DH5alpha
  Copy number: High Copy
Gene/Insert 1
  Gene/Insert name: rep/cap AAV9 VP1 with GATPSTQ peptide insert
  Species: parvovirus
  Cloning method: Gibson Cloning
  Sequencing primers: 5′ N/A; 3′ GTGCTTCATTCCAAACCCTC
Gene/Insert 2
  Gene/Insert name: rep
  Species: aav
Terms and licenses: Academic/Nonprofit Terms; Industry Terms: Not Available to Industry
How to cite: AAV-SC4 was a gift from Casey Maguire (Addgene plasmid # 236254 ; http://n2t.net/addgene:236254 ; RRID:Addgene_236254)
